>Addgene plasmid #33365 | pBG100-TCPTP | addgene partial sequence | sequence record 41489 | T7 5'-TAATACGACTCACTATAGGG-3'
TTTTGTTTAACTTTAAGAAGGAGATATACATATGGGTTCTTCTCACCATCACCATCACCATGGCAGCAGC
CTGGAAGTTCTGTTCCAGGGGCCCGGATCCATGCCCACCACCATCGAGCGGGAGTTCGAAGAGTTGGATA
CTCAGCGTCGCTGGCAGCCGCTGTACTTGGAAATTCGAAATGAGTCCCATGACTATCCTCATAGAGTGGC
CAAGTTTCCAGAAAACAGAAATCGAAACAGATACAGAGATGTAAGCCCATATGATCACAGTCGTGTTAAA
CTGCAAAATGCTGAGAATGATTATATTAATGCCAGTTTAGTTGACATAGAAGAGGCACAAAGGAGTTACA
TCTTAACACAGGGTCCACTTCCTAACACATGCTGCCATTTCTGGCTTATGGTTTGGCAGCAGAAGACCAA
AGCAGTTGTCATGCTGAACCGCATTGTGGAGAAAGAATCGGTTAAATGTGCACAGTACTGGCCAACAGAT
GACCAAGAGATGCTGTTTAAAGAAACAGGATTCAGTGTGAAGCTCTTGTCAGAAAGATGTGAAGTCGTAT
TATACAGTACATCTACTACAATTAGAAAATATCAATAGTGGTGAAACCAGAAACAATATCTCACTTTCAT
TATACTACCTGGCCAGATTTTGGAGTCCCTGAATCACCAGCTTCATTTCTCAATTTCTTGTTTAAAGTGA
GAGAATCTGGCTCCTTGAACCCTGACCATGGGCCTGCGGTGATCCACTGTAGTGCAGGCATTGGGCGCTC
TGGCACCTTCTCTCTGGTAGACACTTGTCTTGNTTTGATGGAAAAAGGAGATGATATAACATAAAAC
