>Addgene plasmid #33365 | pBG100-TCPTP | addgene partial sequence | sequence record 41497 | T7 5'-TAATACGACTCACTATAGGG-3'
ATTTTGTTTACTTTAAGAAGGAGATATACATATGGGTTCTTCTCACCATCACCATCACCATGGCAGCAGC
CTGGAAGTTCTGTTCCAGGGGCCCGGATCCATGCCCACCACCATCGAGCGGGAGTTCGAAGAGTTGGATA
CTCAGCGTCGCTGGCAGCCGCTGTACTTGGAAATTCGAAATGAGTCCCATGACTATCCTCATAGAGTGGC
CAAGTTTCCAGAAAACAGAAATCGAAACAGATACAGAGATGTAAGCCCATATGATCACAGTCGTGTTAAA
CTGCAAAATGCTGAGAATGATTATATTAATGCCAGTTTAGTTGACATAGAAGAGGCACAAAGGAGTTACA
TCTTAACACAGGGTCCACTTCCTAACACATGCTGCCATTTCTGGCTTATGGTTTGGCAGCAGAAGACCAA
AGCAGTTGTCATGCTGAACCGCATTGTGGAGAAAGAATCGGTTAAATGTGCACAGTACTGGCCAACAGAT
GACCAAGAGATGCTGTTTAAAGAAACAGGATTCAGTGTGAAGCTCTTGTCAGAAGATGTGAAGTCGTATT
ATACAGTACATCTACTACAATTAGAAAATATCAATAGTGGTGAAACCAGAACAATATCTCACTTTCATTA
TACTACCTGGCCAGATTTTGGAGTCCCTGAATCACCAGCTTCATTTCTCAATTTCTTGTTTAAAGTGAGA
GAATCTGGCTCCTTGAACCCTGACCATGGGCCTGCGGTGATCCACTGTAGTGCAGGCATTGGGCGCTCTG
GCACCTTCTCTCTGGTAGACACT
