[The description below was written by a language model from this plasmid's Addgene catalogue record.]
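Description:
pBG100-TCPTP is a bacterial expression plasmid for producing recombinant human T cell protein-tyrosine phosphatase (TCPTP, encoded by PTPN2) in E. coli. The backbone, pBG100, is described as a pET27 derivative from an institutional structural biology core. It is maintained as a low-copy plasmid under kanamycin selection. The record lists a standard cloning strain for propagation. It gives no feature table, so the origin of replication, terminator and other backbone elements are not documented here.

The insert is named TCPTP-45, which points to the 45 kDa isoform of the phosphatase (TC45 is among the listed gene aliases). It was placed between BamHI and SalI sites, both of which remain intact, so the coding region can be excised or swapped. Transcription is driven by the T7lac promoter, a T7 RNA polymerase-dependent promoter combined with a lac operator. Expression therefore requires a host that supplies T7 polymerase, and it is held in check by Lac repressor until an inducer such as IPTG is added. The protein carries an N-terminal 6xHis tag, which allows purification by immobilised metal affinity chromatography. The tag is recorded as cleavable, although the protease site used to remove it is not stated.

The construct is suited to preparing purified TCPTP for biochemical work such as in vitro phosphatase or binding assays. The associated publication concerns activation of this phosphatase by integrin α1β1 and the resulting dephosphorylation of caveolin-1.
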