Addgene plasmid #33365: pBG100-TCPTP
Depositing lab: Ambra Pozzi. Depositing organization: Vanderbilt University. Publication: Integrin {alpha}1{beta}1 promotes caveolin-1 dephosphorylation by activating T cell protein-tyrosine phosphatase. Borza CM, Chen X, Mathew S, Mont S, Sanders CR, Zent R, Pozzi A. J Biol Chem. 2010 Dec 17;285(51):40114-24. Epub 2010 Oct 12. 10.1074/jbc.M110.156729 PubMed 20940300.
Backbone
  Vector backbone: pBG100
  Backbone manufacturer: Vanberbilt structural biology core plasmid
  Modifications to backbone: pET27 derivative
  Vector type: Bacterial Expression
Growth in bacteria
  Bacterial resistance: Kanamycin, 50 μg/mL
  Growth temperature: 37°C
  Growth strain: DH5alpha
  Copy number: Low Copy
Gene/Insert
  Gene/Insert name: TCPTP-45
  Species: H. sapiens (human)
  Entrez Gene: PTPN2 (a.k.a. PTN2, PTPT, TC-PTP, TC45, TC48, TCELLPTP, TCPTP)
  Promoter: T7lac
  Tag / fusion protein: 6xHIS - cleavable (N terminal on insert)
  Cloning method: Restriction Enzyme; 5′ cloning site BamHI (not destroyed); 3′ cloning site SalI (not destroyed)
  Sequencing primers: 5′ T7 forward
Terms and licenses: Academic/Nonprofit Terms; Industry Terms: Not Available to Industry
How to cite: pBG100-TCPTP was a gift from Ambra Pozzi (Addgene plasmid # 33365 ; http://n2t.net/addgene:33365 ; RRID:Addgene_33365)
